>Addgene plasmid #84428 | TOPO-BC34 | addgene full sequence | sequence record 163380 | Addgene assembled sequence
AGCGCCCAATACGCAAACCGCCTCTCCCCGCGCGTTGGCCGATTCATTAATGCAGCTGGCACGACAGGTT
TCCCGACTGGAAAGCGGGCAGTGAGCGCAACGCAATTAATGTGAGTTAGCTCACTCATTAGGCACCCCAG
GCTTTACACTTTATGCTTCCGGCTCGTATGTTGTGTGGAATTGTGAGCGGATAACAATTTCACACAGGAA
ACAGCTATGACCATGATTACGCCAAGCTATTTAGGTGACACTATAGAATACTCAAGCTATGCATCAAGCT
TGGTACCGAGCTCGGATCCACTAGTAACGGCCGCCAGTGTGCTGGAATTCGCCCTTAAGCAGAAGACGGC
ATACGAGATCGGTCTCGGCATTCCTGCTGAACCGCTCTTCCGATCTCAGCAGCTAGAGAACCCACTGCTT
ACAAGGGCGAATTCTGCAGATATCCATCACACTGGCGGCCGCTCGAGCATGCATCTAGAGGGCCCAATTC
GCCCTATAGTGAGTCGTATTACAATTCACTGGCCGTCGTTTTACAACGTCGTGACTGGGAAAACCCTGGC
GTTACCCAACTTAATCGCCTTGCAGCACATCCCCCTTTCGCCAGCTGGCGTAATAGCGAAGAGGCCCGCA
CCGATCGCCCTTCCCAACAGTTGCGCAGCCTGAATGGCGAATGG
[124 nt withheld, positions 675-798]
C
[91 nt withheld, positions 800-890]
A
[49 nt withheld, positions 892-940]
CCTTTGACGTTGGAGTCCACGTTCTTT
[37 nt withheld, positions 968-1004]
ACCCTATCTCGGTCTATTCTTTTGATTTATAAGGGATTTTGCCGATTTCGGCCTATTGGTTAAAAAATGA
GCTGATTTAACAAAAATTTAACGCGAATTTTAACAAAATTCAGGGCGCAAGGGCTGCTAAAGGAAGCGGA
ACACGTAGAAAGCCAGTCCGCAGAAACGGTGCTGACCCCGGATGAATGTCAGCTACTGGGCTATCTGGAC
AAGGGAAAACGCAAGCGCAAAGAGAAAGCAGGTAGCTTGCAGTGGGCTTACATGGCGATAGCTAGACTGG
GCGGTTTTATGGACAGCAAGCGAACCGGAATTGCCAGCTGGGGCGCCCTCTGGTAAGGTTGGGAAGCCCT
GCAAAGTAAACTGGATGGCTTTCTTGCCGCCAAGGATCTGATGGCGCAGGGGATCAAGATCTGATCAAGA
GACAGGATGAGGATCGTTTCGCATGATTGAACAAGATGGATTGCACGCAGGTTCTCCGGCCGCTTGGGTG
GAGAGGCTATTCGGCTATGACTGGGCACAACAGACAATCGGCTGCTCTGATGCCGCCGTGTTCCGGCTGT
CAGCGCAGGGGCGCCCGGTTCTTTTTGTCAAGACCGACCTGTCCGGTGCCCTGAATGAACTGCAGGACGA
GGCAGCGCGGCTATCGTGGCTGGCCACGACGGGCGTTCCTTGCGCAGCTGTGCTCGACGTTGTCACTGAA
GCGGGAAGGGACTGGCTGCTATTGGGCGAAGTGCCGGGGCAGGATCTCCTGTCATCCCACCTTGCTCCTG
CCGAGAAAGTATCCATCATGGCTGATGCAATGCGGCGGCTGCATACGCTTGATCCGGCTACCTGCCCATT
CGACCACCAAGCGAAACATCGCATCGAGCGAGCACGTACTCGGATGGAAGCCGGTCTTGTCGATCAGGAT
GATCTGGACGAAGAGCATCAGGGGCTCGCGCCAGCCGAACTGTTCGCCAGGCTCAAGGCGCGCATGCCCG
ACGGCGAGGATCTCGTCGTGACCCATGGCGATGCCTGCTTGCCGAATATCATGGTGGAAAATGGCCGCTT
TTCTGGATTCATCGACTGTGGCCGGCTGGGTGTGGCGGACCGCTATCAGGACATAGCGTTGGCTACCCGT
GATATTGCTGAAGAGCTTGGCGGCGAATGGGCTGACCGCTTCCTCGTGCTTTACGGTATCGCCGCTCCCG
ATTCGCAGCGCATCGCCTTCTATCGCCTTCTTGACGAGTTCTTCTGAATTGAAAAAGGAAGAGTATGAGT
ATTCAACATTTCCGTGTCGCCCTTATTCCCTTTTTTGCGGCATTTTGCCTTCCTGTTTTTGCTCACCCAG
AAACGCTGGTGAAAGTAAAAGATGCTGAAGATCAGTTGGGTGCACGAGTGGGTTACATCGAACTGGATCT
CAACAGCGGTAAGATCCTTGAGAGTTTTCGCCCCGAAGAACGTTTTCCAATGATGAGCACTTTTAAAGTT
CTGCTATGTGGCGCGGTATTATCCCGTATTGACGCCGGGCAAGAGCAACTCGGTCGCCGCATACACTATT
CTCAGAATGACTTGGTTGAGTACTCACCAGTCACAGAAAAGCATCTTACGGATGGCATGACAGTAAGAGA
ATTATGCAGTGCTGCCATAACCATGAGTGATAACACTGCGGCCAACTTACTTCTGACAACGATCGGAGGA
CCGAAGGAGCTAACCGCTTTTTTGCACAACATGGGGGATCATGTAACTCGCCTTGATCGTTGGGAACCGG
AGCTGAATGAAGCCATACCAAACGACGAGCGTGACACCACGATGCCTGTAGCAATGGCAACAACGTTGCG
CAAACTATTAACTGGCGAACTACTTACTCTAGCTTCCCGGCAACAATTAATAGACTGGATGGAGGCGGAT
AAAGTTGCAGGACCACTTCTGCGCTCGGCCCTTCCGGCTGGCTGGTTTATTGCTGATAAATCTGGAGCCG
GTGAGCGTGGGTCTCGCGGTATCATTGCAGCACTGGGGCCAGATGGTAAGCCCTCCCGTATCGTAGTTAT
CTACACGACGGGGAGTCAGGCAACTATGGATGAACGAAATAGACAGATCGCTGAGATAGGTGCCTCACTG
ATTAAGCATTGGTAACTGTCAGACCAAGTTTACTCATATATACTTTAGATTGATTTAAAACTTCATTTTT
AATTTAAAAGGATCTAGGTGAAGATCCTTTTTGATAATCTCATGACCAAAATCCCTTAACGTGAGTTTTC
GTTCCACTGAGCGTCAGACCCCGTAGAAAAGATCAAAGGATCTTCTTGAGATCCTTTTTTTCTGCGCGTA
ATCTGCTGCTTGCAAACAAAAAAACCACCGCTACCAGCGGTGGTTTGTTTGCCGGATCAAGAGCTACCAA
CTCTTTTTCCGAAGGTAACTGGCTTCAGCAGAGCGCAGATACCAAATACTGTTCTTCTAGTGTAGCCGTA
GTTAGGCCACCACTTCAAGAACTCTGTAGCACCGCCTACATACCTCGCTCTGCTAATCCTGTTACCAGTG
GCTGCTGCCAGTGGCGATAAGTCGTGTCTTACCGGGTTGGACTCAAGACGATAGTTACCGGATAAGGCGC
AGCGGTCGGGCTGAACGGGGGGTTCGTGCACACAGCCCAGCTTGGAGCGAACGACCTACACCGAACTGAG
ATACCTACAGCGTGAGCTATGAGAAAGCGCCACGCTTCCCGAAGGGAGAAAGGCGGACAGGTATCCGGTA
AGCGGCAGGGTCGGAACAGGAGAGCGCACGAGGGAGCTTCCAGGGGGAAACGCCTGGTATCTTTATAGTC
CTGTCGGGTTTCGCCACCTCTGACTTGAGCGTCGATTTTTGTGATGCTCGTCAGGGGGGCGGAGCCTATG
GAAAAACGCCAGCAACGCGGCCTTTTTACGGTTCCTGGCCTTTTGCTGGCCTTTTGCTCACATGTTCTTT
CCTGCGTTATCCCCTGATTCTGTGGATAACCGTATTACCGCCTTTGAGTGAGCTGATACCGCTCGCCGCA
GCCGAACGACCGAGCGCAGCGAGTCAGTGAGCGAGGAAGCGGAAG
Features (pLannotate 1.2.2; 13 found; start..end, strand, type, name):
      2..94      +  CDS            lacI (fragment): lac repressor; lacI; The lac repressor binds to the lac operator to inhibit transcription in E. coli. This inhibition can be relieved by adding lactose or isopropyl-β-D-thiogalactopyranoside (IPTG).
    107..128     +  protein_bind   CAP binding site: CAP binding activates transcription in the presence of cAMP. E. coli catabolite activator protein
    143..173     +  promoter       lac promoter: promoter for the E. coli lac operon
    181..197     +  protein_bind   lac operator: The lac repressor binds to the lac operator to inhibit transcription in E. coli. This inhibition can be relieved by adding lactose or isopropyl-β-D-thiogalactopyranoside (IPTG). lac repressor encoded by lacI
    239..257     +  promoter       SP6 promoter: promoter for bacteriophage SP6 RNA polymerase
    493..511     -  promoter       T7 promoter: promoter for bacteriophage T7 RNA polymerase
    514..671     +  CDS            lacZα (fragment): LacZα fragment of β-galactosidase; lacZ fragment
    675..1103    +  rep_origin     f1 ori (sequence partly withheld): f1 bacteriophage origin of replication; arrow indicates direction of (+) strand synthesis
   1116..1415    +  CDS            tnpA (fragment): TN5P_ECOLX - Also known as tnp. Experimental evidence at protein level: Swiss-Prot protein existence level 1. Mediates transposition of transposon Tn5 by a 'cut and paste' mechanism. First, the monomeric transposase binds the 19 bp inverted DNA repeats flanking the transposon. Then, dimerization of the DNA- bound transposase creates a synaptic DNA complex. After nicking of the first DNA strand, excision of the transposon proceeds through a series of intermediates. The transposase then mediates the insertion of the transposon at a new site by strand transfer. The activity of the wild- type tran
   1447..2238    +  CDS            neo: KKA2_KLEPN - Also known as kan, nptII. Experimental evidence at protein level: Swiss-Prot protein existence level 1. Resistance to kanamycin, neomycin, paromomycin, ribostamycin, butirosin and gentamicin B. From Klebsiella pneumoniae.
   2242..2258    +  promoter       AmpR promoter (fragment): bla
   2259..3119    +  CDS            AmpR: β-lactamase; bla; confers resistance to ampicillin, carbenicillin, and related antibiotics
   3290..3878    +  rep_origin     ori: high-copy-number ColE1/pMB1/pBR322/pUC origin of replication
