[The description below was written by a language model from this plasmid's Addgene catalogue record and pLannotate feature annotations shown in this document.]
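Description:
TOPO-BC34 is a small bacterial cloning plasmid (about 4.1 kb) built on the commercial pCRII-TOPO backbone and catalogued as a barcoding plasmid. It belongs to the FREQ-Seq-Squared kit, a method for high-throughput combinatorial quantification of allele frequencies by Illumina sequencing. The payload is an 86 bp synthetic insert, BC34, introduced by TOPO cloning and recorded as encoding Illumina barcode sequence. The feature table does not annotate the insert itself, but it would lie in the unannotated stretch between the SP6 and T7 promoters. These promoters face inward across the cloning site and also provide the standard sequencing primer sites used to verify the insert. The record does not describe the internal layout of the barcode element. There is no indication that the insert is meant to be expressed, so the plasmid appears to serve as a stable, clonal source of one defined barcode sequence within a set of similar plasmids.

The rest of the plasmid is standard backbone. A lac promoter with its CAP binding site and operator lies upstream of the cloning site, and a lacZα fragment lies downstream, reflecting the blue/white screening design of the parent vector. A short lacI fragment is a remnant of the lac region. Propagation in E. coli relies on a high-copy ColE1/pUC-type origin, and an f1 origin allows single-stranded DNA production with helper phage. Two resistance genes are annotated: β-lactamase, which gives the ampicillin resistance listed as the selection in the catalogue entry, and neo, a Tn5-derived kanamycin/neomycin resistance gene preceded by a partial Tn5 transposase fragment.
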