Addgene plasmid #84428: TOPO-BC34
Purpose: Encodes illumina barcodes for allele frequency sequencing (FREQ-Seq-Squared)
Depositing lab: J.J. Emerson. Depositing organization: University of California, Irvine. Publication: FREQ-Seq2: a method for precise high-throughput combinatorial quantification of allele frequencies. Zhao R, Lukacsovich T, Gaut R, Emerson JJ. G3 (Bethesda). 2023 Sep 30;13(10):jkad162. doi: 10.1093/g3journal/jkad162. PubMed 37494033.
Backbone
  Vector backbone: pCRII-TOPO
  Backbone manufacturer: Thermo Fisher Scientific
  Vector type: Barcoding plasmids
Growth in bacteria
  Bacterial resistance: Ampicillin, 100 μg/mL
  Growth temperature: 37°C
  Growth strain: DH5alpha
  Copy number: High Copy
Gene/Insert
  Gene/Insert name: BC34
  Species: Synthetic
  Insert size (bp): 86
  Promoter: SP6/T7
  Cloning method: TOPO Cloning
  Sequencing primers: 5′ T7; 3′ SP6
Terms and licenses: Academic/Nonprofit Terms; Industry Terms: Not Available to Industry
Depositor comments: This plasmid is part of the FREQ-Seq-Squared kit. See Addgene's kit collection page for more details: https://www.addgene.org/kits/
How to cite: TOPO-BC34 was a gift from J.J. Emerson (Addgene plasmid # 84428 ; http://n2t.net/addgene:84428 ; RRID:Addgene_84428)
