>Addgene plasmid #84428 | TOPO-BC34 | depositor partial sequence | sequence record 161034 | Primer and barcode sequence
GTAAGCAGTGGGTTCTCTAGCTGCTGAGATCGGAAGAGCGGTTC
