>Addgene plasmid #84428 | TOPO-BC34 | addgene partial sequence | sequence record 163379 | F1ori-R 5'-AGGGAAGAAAGCGAAAGGAG-3'
GC
[67 nt withheld, positions 3-69]
CCATTCGCCATTCAGGCTGCGCAACTGTTGGGAAGGGCGATCGGTGCGGGCCTCTTCGCTATTACGCCAG
CTGGCGAAAGGGGGATGTGCTGCAAGGCGATTAAGTTGGGTAACGCCAGGGTTTTCCCAGTCACGACGTT
GTAAAACGACGGCCAGTGAATTGTAATACGACTCACTATAGGGCGAATTGGGCCCTCTAGATGCATGCTC
GAGCGGCCGCCAGTGTGATGGATATCTGCAGAATTCGCCCTTGTAAGCAGTGGGTTCTCTAGCTGCTGAG
ATCGGAAGAGCGGTTCAGCAGGAATGCCGAGACCGATCTCGTATGCCGTCTTCTGCTTAAGGGCGAATTC
CAGCACACTGGCGGCCGTTACTAGTGGATCCGAGCTCGGTACCAAGCTTGATGCATAGCTTGAGTATTCT
ATAGTGTCACCTAAATAGCTTGGCGTAATCATGGTCATAGCTGTTTCCTGTGTGAAATTGTTATCCGCTC
ACAATTCCACACAACATACGAGCCGGAAGCATAAAGTGTAAAGCCTGGGGTGCCTAATGAGTGAGCTAAC
TCACATTAATTGCGTTGCGCTCACTGCCCGCTTTCCAGTCGGGAAACCTGTCGTGCCAGCTGCATTAATG
AATCGGCCAACGCGCGGGGAGAGGCGGTTTGCGTATTGGGCGCTCTTCCGCTTCCTCGCTCACTGACTCG
CTGCGCTCGGTCGTTCGGCTGCGGCGAGCGGTATCAGCTCACTCAAAGGCGGTAATACGGTTATCCACAG
AATCAGGGGATAACGCAGGAAAGAACATGTGAGCA
